Addgene plasmid #239552: pFUW H2B-mTagBFP2-P2A-PuroR
Purpose: Expression and nuclear localization of mTagBFP2
Depositing lab: Tim Ahfeldt & Joel Blanchard. Depositing organization: Icahn School of Medicine at Mount Sinai. Publication: Genetically encoded and modular subcellular organelle probes reveal dysfunction in lysosomes and mitochondria driven by PRKN knockout. Goldman, C., Kareva, T., Sarrafha, L., Schuldt, B.R., Sahasrabudhe, A., Ahfeldt, T., and Blanchard, J.W. iScience 28 (2025) 10.1016/j.isci.2025.112816.
Backbone
  Vector backbone: pFUW
  Backbone size w/o insert (bp): 9221
  Vector type: Lentiviral
  Selectable markers: Puromycin
Growth in bacteria
  Bacterial resistance: Ampicillin, 100 μg/mL
  Growth temperature: 37°C
  Growth strain: NEB Stable
  Copy number: High Copy
Gene/Insert
  Gene/Insert name: mTagBFP2
  Species: Entacmaea quadricolor
  Insert size (bp): 1788
  Promoter: UbC
  Cloning method: Gibson Cloning
  Sequencing primers: 5′ hUBCpro-F; 3′ WPRE-R
Terms and licenses: Academic/Nonprofit Terms; Industry Terms: Not Available to Industry
How to cite: pFUW H2B-mTagBFP2-P2A-PuroR was a gift from Tim Ahfeldt & Joel Blanchard (Addgene plasmid # 239552 ; http://n2t.net/addgene:239552 ; RRID:Addgene_239552)
