[The description below was written by a language model from this plasmid's Addgene catalogue record and pLannotate feature annotations shown in this document.]
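Description:
pFUW H2B-mTagBFP2-P2A-PuroR is an HIV-1-based lentiviral transfer vector built on the pFUW backbone, designed to label mammalian cell nuclei with a blue fluorescent protein while allowing drug selection of transduced cells. In bacteria it is maintained through a high-copy ColE1/pUC-type origin and selected with ampicillin via the β-lactamase gene.

The viral genome is transcribed in packaging cells from a CMV enhancer/promoter fused to a truncated 5' LTR. This is followed by the Ψ packaging signal with adjoining gag sequence, the Rev response element for Rev-dependent nuclear export of the genomic RNA, and the cPPT/CTS element that aids nuclear import of the reverse-transcribed genome. A second truncated LTR and a bGH polyadenylation signal close the cassette. The nef and Rev fragments annotated in the table are residual viral sequence rather than functional genes.

The internal expression unit is driven by the human ubiquitin C promoter, which gives constitutive expression in many cell types. It encodes human histone H2B fused upstream of mTagBFP2, a fast-maturing monomeric blue protein derived from Entacmaea quadricolor, so the fluorescence is tethered to chromatin. According to the construct name, a P2A self-cleaving peptide links this fusion to puromycin N-acetyltransferase. The P2A is not annotated separately but fits the gap between the two coding sequences. One transcript therefore yields both the nuclear marker and puromycin resistance. A downstream WPRE enhances transcript stability and expression.

The associated publication describes a modular set of genetically encoded organelle probes, in which this construct would serve as the nuclear marker. The sequenced record is 9,011 nt, which is shorter than the sum of the catalogue's backbone and insert sizes.
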