Features (pLannotate 1.2.2; 21 found; start..end, strand, type, name):
     31..83      -  misc_feature   bom (fragment): basis of mobility region from pBR322
    238..617     +  enhancer       CMV enhancer: human cytomegalovirus immediate early enhancer
    618..817     +  promoter       CMV promoter: human cytomegalovirus (CMV) immediate early promoter
    835..1015    +  LTR            5' LTR (truncated): truncated 5' long terminal repeat (LTR) from HIV-1
   1062..1187    +  misc_feature   HIV-1 Ψ: packaging signal of human immunodeficiency virus type 1
   1171..1534    +  CDS            HIV-1 gag (fragment): gag protein from human immunodeficiency virus 1; gag
   1680..1913    +  misc_feature   RRE: The Rev response element (RRE) of HIV-1 allows for Rev-dependent mRNA export from the nucleus to the cytoplasm.
   2290..2390    +  CDS            Rev (fragment): human immunodeficiency virus 1 (HIV-1) Rev protein; rev; enhances nuclear export of unspliced and incompletely spliced viral mRNAs
   2440..2557    +  misc_feature   cPPT/CTS: central polypurine tract and central termination sequence of HIV-1
   2622..3833    +  promoter       UbC promoter: human ubiquitin C promoter
   3864..4241    +  CDS            H2B: human histone H2B; HIST1H2BJ
   4260..4970    +  CDS            mTagBFP2: mTagBFP2 is a basic (constitutively fluorescent) blue fluorescent protein published in 2011, derived from Entacmaea quadricolor. It is reported to be a very rapidly-maturing monomer with very low acid sensitivity.
   5052..5651    +  CDS            PuroR: puromycin N-acetyltransferase; pac from Streptomyces alboniger; confers resistance to puromycin
   5653..5677    +  misc_feature   MCS (fragment): pBluescript multiple cloning site
   5677..6265    +  misc_feature   WPRE: woodchuck hepatitis virus posttranscriptional regulatory element
   6202..6783    +  CDS            nef (fragment): NEF_HV1H2 - Experimental evidence at protein level: Swiss-Prot protein existence level 1. Extracellular Nef protein targets CD4(+) T-lymphocytes for apoptosis by interacting with CXCR4 surface receptors. From Human immunodeficiency virus type 1 group M subtype B (isolate HXB2) (HIV-1).
   6790..6970    +  LTR            5' LTR (truncated): truncated 5' long terminal repeat (LTR) from HIV-1
   7002..7113    +  polyA_signal   bGH poly(A) signal: bovine growth hormone polyadenylation signal
   7259..7847    -  rep_origin     ori: high-copy-number ColE1/pMB1/pBR322/pUC origin of replication
   8018..8878    -  CDS            AmpR: β-lactamase; bla; confers resistance to ampicillin, carbenicillin, and related antibiotics
   8879..8983    -  promoter       AmpR promoter: bla
>Addgene plasmid #239552 | pFUW H2B-mTagBFP2-P2A-PuroR | addgene full sequence | sequence record 476848 | Addgene NGS Result
GTCGACGGATCGGGAGATCTCCCGATCCCCTATGGTGCACTCTCAGTACAATCTGCTCTGATGCCGCATA
GTTAAGCCAGTATCTGCTCCCTGCTTGTGTGTTGGAGGTCGCTGAGTAGTGCGCGAGCAAAATTTAAGCT
ACAACAAGGCAAGGCTTGACCGACAATTGCATGAAGAATCTGCTTAGGGTTAGGCGTTTTGCGCTGCTTC
GCGATGTACGGGCCAGATATACGCGTTGACATTGATTATTGACTAGTTATTAATAGTAATCAATTACGGG
GTCATTAGTTCATAGCCCATATATGGAGTTCCGCGTTACATAACTTACGGTAAATGGCCCGCCTGGCTGA
CCGCCCAACGACCCCCGCCCATTGACGTCAATAATGACGTATGTTCCCATAGTAACGCCAATAGGGACTT
TCCATTGACGTCAATGGGTGGAGTATTTACGGTAAACTGCCCACTTGGCAGTACATCAAGTGTATCATAT
GCCAAGTACGCCCCCTATTGACGTCAATGACGGTAAATGGCCCGCCTGGCATTATGCCCAGTACATGACC
TTATGGGACTTTCCTACTTGGCAGTACATCTACGTATTAGTCATCGCTATTACCATGGTGATGCGGTTTT
GGCAGTACATCAATGGGCGTGGATAGCGGTTTGACTCACGGGGATTTCCAAGTCTCCACCCCATTGACGT
CAATGGGAGTTTGTTTTGGCACCAAAATCAACGGGACTTTCCAAAATGTCGTAACAACTCCGCCCCATTG
ACGCAAATGGGCGGTAGGCGTGTACGGTGGGAGGTCTATATAAGCAGCGCGTTTTGCCTGTACTGGGTCT
CTCTGGTTAGACCAGATCTGAGCCTGGGAGCTCTCTGGCTAACTAGGGAACCCACTGCTTAAGCCTCAAT
AAAGCTTGCCTTGAGTGCTTCAAGTAGTGTGTGCCCGTCTGTTGTGTGACTCTGGTAACTAGAGATCCCT
CAGACCCTTTTAGTCAGTGTGGAAAATCTCTAGCAGTGGCGCCCGAACAGGGACTTGAAAGCGAAAGGGA
AACCAGAGGAGCTCTCTCGACGCAGGACTCGGCTTGCTGAAGCGCGCACGGCAAGAGGCGAGGGGCGGCG
ACTGGTGAGTACGCCAAAAATTTTGACTAGCGGAGGCTAGAAGGAGAGAGATGGGTGCGAGAGCGTCAGT
ATTAAGCGGGGGAGAATTAGATCGCGATGGGAAAAAATTCGGTTAAGGCCAGGGGGAAAGAAAAAATATA
AATTAAAACATATAGTATGGGCAAGCAGGGAGCTAGAACGATTCGCAGTTAATCCTGGCCTGTTAGAAAC
ATCAGAAGGCTGTAGACAAATACTGGGACAGCTACAACCATCCCTTCAGACAGGATCAGAAGAACTTAGA
TCATTATATAATACAGTAGCAACCCTCTATTGTGTGCATCAAAGGATAGAGATAAAAGACACCAAGGAAG
CTTTAGACAAGATAGAGGAAGAGCAAAACAAAAGTAAGACCACCGCACAGCAAGCGGCCGCTGATCTTCA
GACCTGGAGGAGGAGATATGAGGGACAATTGGAGAAGTGAATTATATAAATATAAAGTAGTAAAAATTGA
ACCATTAGGAGTAGCACCCACCAAGGCAAAGAGAAGAGTGGTGCAGAGAGAAAAAAGAGCAGTGGGAATA
GGAGCTTTGTTCCTTGGGTTCTTGGGAGCAGCAGGAAGCACTATGGGCGCAGCGTCAATGACGCTGACGG
TACAGGCCAGACAATTATTGTCTGGTATAGTGCAGCAGCAGAACAATTTGCTGAGGGCTATTGAGGCGCA
ACAGCATCTGTTGCAACTCACAGTCTGGGGCATCAAGCAGCTCCAGGCAAGAATCCTGGCTGTGGAAAGA
TACCTAAAGGATCAACAGCTCCTGGGGATTTGGGGTTGCTCTGGAAAACTCATTTGCACCACTGCTGTGC
CTTGGAATGCTAGTTGGAGTAATAAATCTCTGGAACAGATTTGGAATCACACGACCTGGATGGAGTGGGA
CAGAGAAATTAACAATTACACAAGCTTAATACACTCCTTAATTGAAGAATCGCAAAACCAGCAAGAAAAG
AATGAACAAGAATTATTGGAATTAGATAAATGGGCAAGTTTGTGGAATTGGTTTAACATAACAAATTGGC
TGTGGTATATAAAATTATTCATAATGATAGTAGGAGGCTTGGTAGGTTTAAGAATAGTTTTTGCTGTACT
TTCTATAGTGAATAGAGTTAGGCAGGGATATTCACCATTATCGTTTCAGACCCACCTCCCAACCCCGAGG
GGACCCGACAGGCCCGAAGGAATAGAAGAAGAAGGTGGAGAGAGAGACAGAGACAGATCCATTCGATTAG
TGAACGGATCGGCACTGCGTGCGCCAATTCTGCAGACAAATGGCAGTATTCATCCACAATTTTAAAAGAA
AAGGGGGGATTGGGGGGTACAGTGCAGGGGAAAGAATAGTAGACATAATAGCAACAGACATACAAACTAA
AGAATTACAAAAACAAATTACAAAAATTCAAAATTTTCGGGTTTATTACAGGGACAGCAGAGATCCAGTT
TGGTTAATTAACCCGTGTCGGCTCCAGATCTGGCCTCCGCGCCGGGTTTTGGCGCCTCCCGCGGGCGCCC
CCCTCCTCACGGCGAGCGCTGCCACGTCAGACGAAGGGCGCAGCGAGCGTCCTGATCCTTCCGCCCGGAC
GCTCAGGACAGCGGCCCGCTGCTCATAAGACTCGGCCTTAGAACCCCAGTATCAGCAGAAGGACATTTTA
GGACGGGACTTGGGTGACTCTAGGGCACTGGTTTTCTTTCCAGAGAGCGGAACAGGCGAGGAAAAGTAGT
CCCTTCTCGGCGATTCTGCGGAGGGATCTCCGTGGGGCGGTGAACGCCGATGATTATATAAGGACGCGCC
GGGTGTGGCACAGCTAGTTCCGTCGCAGCCGGGATTTGGGTCGCGGTTCTTGTTTGTGGATCGCTGTGAT
CGTCACTTGGTGAGTAGCGGGCTGCTGGGCTGGCCGGGGCTTTCGTGGCCGCCGGGCCGCTCGGTGGGAC
GGAAGCGTGTGGAGAGACCGCCAAGGGCTGTAGTCTGGGTCCGCGAGCAAGGTTGCCCTGAACTGGGGGT
TGGGGGGAGCGCAGCAAAATGGCGGCTGTTCCCGAGTCTTGAATGGAAGACGCTTGTGAGGCGGGCTGTG
AGGTCGTTGAAACAAGGTGGGGGGCATGGTGGGCGGCAAGAACCCAAGGTCTTGAGGCCTTCGCTAATGC
GGGAAAGCTCTTATTCGGGTGAGATGGGCTGGGGCACCATCTGGGGACCCTGACGTGAAGTTTGTCACTG
ACTGGAGAACTCGGTTTGTCGTCTGTTGCGGGGGCGGCAGTTATGGCGGTGCCGTTGGGCAGTGCACCCG
TACCTTTGGGAGCGCGCGCCCTCGTCGTGTCGTGACGTCACCCGTTCTGTTGGCTTATAATGCAGGGTGG
GGCCACCTGCCGGTAGGTGTGCGGTAGGCTTTTCTCCGTCGCAGGACGCAGGGTTCGGGCCTAGGGTAGG
CTCTCCTGAATCGACAGGCGCCGGACCTCTGGTGAGGGGAGGGATAAGTGAGGCGTCAGTTTCTTTGGTC
GGTTTTATGTACCTATCTTCTTAAGTAGCTGAAGCTCCGGTTTTGAACTATGCGCTCGGGGTTGGCGAGT
GTGTTTTGTGAAGTTTTTTAGGCACCTTTTGAAATGTAATCATTTGGGTCAATATGTAATTTTCAGTGTT
AGACTAGTAAATTGTCCGCTAAATTCTGGCCGTTTTTGGCTTTTTTGTTAGACGAAGCTTGGGCCCGGGA
ATTAATTATTAAGATGCCAGAGCCAGCGAAGTCTGCTCCCGCCCCGAAAAAGGGCTCCAAGAAGGCGGTG
ACTAAGGCGCAGAAGAAAGGCGGCAAGAAGCGCAAGCGCAGCCGCAAGGAGAGCTATTCCATCTATGTGT
ACAAGGTTCTGAAGCAGGTCCACCCTGACACCGGCATTTCGTCCAAGGCCATGGGCATCATGAATTCGTT
TGTGAACGACATTTTCGAGCGCATCGCAGGTGAGGCTTCCCGCCTGGCGCATTACAACAAGCGCTCGACC
ATCACCTCCAGGGAGATCCAGACGGCCGTGCGCCTGCTGCTGCCTGGGGAGTTGGCCAAGCACGCCGTGT
CCGAGGGTACTAAGGCCATCACCAAGTACACCAGCGCTAAGGATCCACCGGTAGCCACCATGGTGTCTAA
GGGCGAAGAGCTGATTAAGGAGAACATGCACATGAAGCTGTACATGGAGGGCACCGTGGACAACCATCAC
TTCAAGTGCACATCCGAGGGCGAAGGCAAGCCCTACGAGGGCACCCAGACCATGAGAATCAAGGTGGTCG
AGGGCGGCCCTCTCCCCTTCGCCTTCGACATCCTGGCTACTAGCTTCCTCTACGGCAGCAAGACCTTCAT
CAACCACACCCAGGGCATCCCCGACTTCTTCAAGCAGTCCTTCCCTGAGGGCTTCACATGGGAGAGAGTC
ACCACATACGAAGACGGGGGCGTGCTGACCGCTACCCAGGACACCAGCCTCCAGGACGGCTGCCTCATCT
ACAACGTCAAGATCAGAGGGGTGAACTTCACATCCAACGGCCCTGTGATGCAGAAGAAAACACTCGGCTG
GGAGGCCTTCACCGAGACGCTGTACCCCGCTGACGGCGGCCTGGAAGGCAGAAACGACATGGCCCTGAAG
CTCGTGGGCGGGAGCCATCTGATCGCAAACGCCAAGACCACATATAGATCCAAGAAACCCGCTAAGAACC
TCAAGATGCCTGGCGTCTACTATGTGGACTACAGACTGGAAAGAATCAAGGAGGCCAACAACGAGACCTA
CGTCGAGCAGCACGAGGTGGCAGTGGCCAGATACTGCGACCTCCCTAGCAAACTGGGGCACAAGCTTAAT
GATCTGCAGTCTAGAGGATCTGGTGCCACGAATTTCTCACTACTCAAGCAGGCCGGTGATGTCGAGGAAA
ACCCTGGTCCTATGACCGAGTACAAGCCCACGGTGCGCCTCGCCACCCGCGACGACGTCCCCAGGGCCGT
ACGCACCCTCGCCGCCGCGTTCGCCGACTACCCCGCCACGCGCCACACCGTCGATCCGGACCGCCACATC
GAGCGGGTCACCGAGCTGCAAGAACTCTTCCTCACGCGCGTCGGGCTCGACATCGGCAAGGTGTGGGTCG
CGGACGACGGCGCCGCGGTGGCGGTCTGGACCACGCCGGAGAGCGTCGAAGCGGGGGCGGTGTTCGCCGA
GATCGGCCCGCGCATGGCCGAGTTGAGCGGTTCCCGGCTGGCCGCGCAGCAACAGATGGAAGGCCTCCTG
GCGCCGCACCGGCCCAAGGAGCCCGCGTGGTTCCTGGCCACCGTCGGCGTCTCGCCCGACCACCAGGGCA
AGGGTCTGGGCAGCGCCGTCGTGCTCCCCGGAGTGGAGGCGGCCGAGCGCGCCGGGGTGCCCGCCTTCCT
GGAGACCTCCGCGCCCCGCAACCTCCCCTTCTACGAGCGGCTCGGCTTCACCGTCACCGCCGACGTCGAG
GTGCCCGAAGGACCGCGCACCTGGTGCATGACCCGCAAGCCCGGTGCCTGACGAATTCGATATCAAGCTT
ATCGATAATCAACCTCTGGATTACAAAATTTGTGAAAGATTGACTGGTATTCTTAACTATGTTGCTCCTT
TTACGCTATGTGGATACGCTGCTTTAATGCCTTTGTATCATGCTATTGCTTCCCGTATGGCTTTCATTTT
CTCCTCCTTGTATAAATCCTGGTTGCTGTCTCTTTATGAGGAGTTGTGGCCCGTTGTCAGGCAACGTGGC
GTGGTGTGCACTGTGTTTGCTGACGCAACCCCCACTGGTTGGGGCATTGCCACCACCTGTCAGCTCCTTT
CCGGGACTTTCGCTTTCCCCCTCCCTATTGCCACGGCGGAACTCATCGCCGCCTGCCTTGCCCGCTGCTG
GACAGGGGCTCGGCTGTTGGGCACTGACAATTCCGTGGTGTTGTCGGGGAAATCATCGTCCTTTCCTTGG
CTGCTCGCCTGTGTTGCCACCTGGATTCTGCGCGGGACGTCCTTCTGCTACGTCCCTTCGGCCCTCAATC
CAGCGGACCTTCCTTCCCGCGGCCTGCTGCCGGCTCTGCGGCCTCTTCCGCGTCTTCGCCTTCGCCCTCA
GACGAGTCGGATCTCCCTTTGGGCCGCCTCCCCGCATCGATACCGTCGACCTCGAGACCTAGAAAAACAT
GGAGCAATCACAAGTAGCAATACAGCAGCTACCAATGCTGATTGTGCCTGGCTAGAAGCACAAGAGGAGG
AGGAGGTGGGTTTTCCAGTCACACCTCAGGTACCTTTAAGACCAATGACTTACAAGGCAGCTGTAGATCT
TAGCCACTTTTTAAAAGAAAAGGGGGGACTGGAAGGGCTAATTCACTCCCAACGAAGACAAGATATCCTT
GATCTGTGGATCTACCACACACAAGGCTACTTCCCTGATTGGCAGAACTACACACCAGGGCCAGGGATCA
GATATCCACTGACCTTTGGATGGTGCTACAAGCTAGTACCAGTTGAGCAAGAGAAGGTAGAAGAAGCCAA
TGAAGGAGAGAACACCCGCTTGTTACACCCTGTGAGCCTGCATGGGATGGATGACCCGGAGAGAGAAGTA
TTAGAGTGGAGGTTTGACAGCCGCCTAGCATTTCATCACATGGCCCGAGAGCTGCATCCGGACTGTACTG
GGTCTCTCTGGTTAGACCAGATCTGAGCCTGGGAGCTCTCTGGCTAACTAGGGAACCCACTGCTTAAGCC
TCAATAAAGCTTGCCTTGAGTGCTTCAAGTAGTGTGTGCCCGTCTGTTGTGTGACTCTGGTAACTAGAGA
TCCCTCAGACCCTTTTAGTCAGTGTGGAAAATCTCTAGCAGGGCCCGTTTAAACCCGCTGATCAGCCTCG
ACTGTGCCTTCTAGTTGCCAGCCATCTGTTGTTTGCCCCTCCCCCGTGCCTTCCTTGACCCTGGAAGGTG
CCACTCCCACTGTCCTTTCCTAATAAAATGAGGAAATTGCATCGCATTGTCTGAGTAGGTGTCATTCTAT
TCTGGGGGGTGGGGTGGGGCAGGACAGCAAGGGGGAGGATTGGGAAGACAATAGCAGGCATGTGAGCAAA
AGGCCAGCAAAAGGCCAGGAACCGTAAAAAGGCCGCGTTGCTGGCGTTTTTCCATAGGCTCCGCCCCCCT
GACGAGCATCACAAAAATCGACGCTCAAGTCAGAGGTGGCGAAACCCGACAGGACTATAAAGATACCAGG
CGTTTCCCCCTGGAAGCTCCCTCGTGCGCTCTCCTGTTCCGACCCTGCCGCTTACCGGATACCTGTCCGC
CTTTCTCCCTTCGGGAAGCGTGGCGCTTTCTCATAGCTCACGCTGTAGGTATCTCAGTTCGGTGTAGGTC
GTTCGCTCCAAGCTGGGCTGTGTGCACGAACCCCCCGTTCAGCCCGACCGCTGCGCCTTATCCGGTAACT
ATCGTCTTGAGTCCAACCCGGTAAGACACGACTTATCGCCACTGGCAGCAGCCACTGGTAACAGGATTAG
CAGAGCGAGGTATGTAGGCGGTGCTACAGAGTTCTTGAAGTGGTGGCCTAACTACGGCTACACTAGAAGA
ACAGTATTTGGTATCTGCGCTCTGCTGAAGCCAGTTACCTTCGGAAAAAGAGTTGGTAGCTCTTGATCCG
GCAAACAAACCACCGCTGGTAGCGGTGGTTTTTTTGTTTGCAAGCAGCAGATTACGCGCAGAAAAAAAGG
ATCTCAAGAAGATCCTTTGATCTTTTCTACGGGGTCTGACGCTCAGTGGAACGAAAACTCACGTTAAGGG
ATTTTGGTCATGAGATTATCAAAAAGGATCTTCACCTAGATCCTTTTAAATTAAAAATGAAGTTTTAAAT
CAATCTAAAGTATATATGAGTAAACTTGGTCTGACAGTTACCAATGCTTAATCAGTGAGGCACCTATCTC
AGCGATCTGTCTATTTCGTTCATCCATAGTTGCCTGACTCCCCGTCGTGTAGATAACTACGATACGGGAG
GGCTTACCATCTGGCCCCAGTGCTGCAATGATACCGCGAGACCCACGCTCACCGGCTCCAGATTTATCAG
CAATAAACCAGCCAGCCGGAAGGGCCGAGCGCAGAAGTGGTCCTGCAACTTTATCCGCCTCCATCCAGTC
TATTAATTGTTGCCGGGAAGCTAGAGTAAGTAGTTCGCCAGTTAATAGTTTGCGCAACGTTGTTGCCATT
GCTACAGGCATCGTGGTGTCACGCTCGTCGTTTGGTATGGCTTCATTCAGCTCCGGTTCCCAACGATCAA
GGCGAGTTACATGATCCCCCATGTTGTGCAAAAAAGCGGTTAGCTCCTTCGGTCCTCCGATCGTTGTCAG
AAGTAAGTTGGCCGCAGTGTTATCACTCATGGTTATGGCAGCACTGCATAATTCTCTTACTGTCATGCCA
TCCGTAAGATGCTTTTCTGTGACTGGTGAGTACTCAACCAAGTCATTCTGAGAATAGTGTATGCGGCGAC
CGAGTTGCTCTTGCCCGGCGTCAATACGGGATAATACCGCGCCACATAGCAGAACTTTAAAAGTGCTCAT
CATTGGAAAACGTTCTTCGGGGCGAAAACTCTCAAGGATCTTACCGCTGTTGAGATCCAGTTCGATGTAA
CCCACTCGTGCACCCAACTGATCTTCAGCATCTTTTACTTTCACCAGCGTTTCTGGGTGAGCAAAAACAG
GAAGGCAAAATGCCGCAAAAAAGGGAATAAGGGCGACACGGAAATGTTGAATACTCATACTCTTCCTTTT
TCAATATTATTGAAGCATTTATCAGGGTTATTGTCTCATGAGCGGATACATATTTGAATGTATTTAGAAA
AATAAACAAATAGGGGTTCCGCGCACATTTCCCCGAAAAGTGCCACCTGAC
