>Addgene plasmid #239552 | pFUW H2B-mTagBFP2-P2A-PuroR | depositor partial sequence | sequence record 471313 | H2B and mTagBFP2 (1-206)
ATGCCAGAGCCAGCGAAGTCTGCTCCCGCCCCGAAAAAGGGCTCCAAGAAGGCGGTGACTAAGGCGCAGA
AGAAAGGCGGCAAGAAGCGCAAGCGCAGCCGCAAGGAGAGCTATTCCATCTATGTGTACAAGGTTCTGAA
GCAGGTCCACCCTGACACCGGCATTTCGTCCAAGGCCATGGGCATCATGAATTCGTTTGTGAACGACATT
TTCGAGCGCATCGCAGGTGAGGCTTCCCGCCTGGCGCATTACAACAAGCGCTCGACCATCACCTCCAGGG
AGATCCAGACGGCCGTGCGCCTGCTGCTGCCTGGGGAGTTGGCCAAGCACGCCGTGTCCGAGGGTACTAA
GGCCATCACCAAGTACACCAGCGCTAAGGATCCACCGGTAGCCACCATGGTGTCTAAGGGCGAAGAGCTG
ATTAAGGAGAACATGCACATGAAGCTGTACATGGAGGGCACCGTGGACAACCATCACTTCAAGTGCACAT
CCGAGGGCGAAGGCAAGCCCTACGAGGGCACCCAGACCATGAGAATCAAGGTGGTCGAGGGCGGCCCTCT
CCCCTTCGCCTTCGACATCCTGGCTACTAGCTTCCTCTACGGCAGCAAGACCTTCATCAACCACACCCAG
GGCATCCCCGACTTCTTCAAGCAGTCCTTCCCTGAGGGCTTCACATGGGAGAGAGTCACCACATACGAAG
ACGGGGGCGTGCTGACCGCTACCCAGGACACCAGCCTCCAGGACGGCTGCCTCATCTACAACGTCAAGAT
CAGAGGGGTGAACTTCACATCCAACGGCCCTGTGATGCAGAAGAAAACACTCGGCTGGGAGGCCTTCACC
GAGACGCTGTACCCCGCTGACGGCGGCCTGGAAGGCAGAAACGACATGGCCCTGAAGCTCGTGGGCGGGA
GCCATCTGATCGCAAACGCCAAGACCACATATAGATCCAAGAAACCCGCTAAGAACCTCAAGATGCCTGG
CGTCTACTATGTGGACTACAGACTGGAAAGAATC
