>Addgene plasmid #239552 | pFUW H2B-mTagBFP2-P2A-PuroR | depositor partial sequence | sequence record 471314 | mTagBFP2 (123-239), P2A, and Puro resistance gene
TACAACGTCAAGATCAGAGGGGTGAACTTCACATCCAACGGCCCTGTGATGCAGAAGAAAACACTCGGCT
GGGAGGCCTTCACCGAGACGCTGTACCCCGCTGACGGCGGCCTGGAAGGCAGAAACGACATGGCCCTGAA
GCTCGTGGGCGGGAGCCATCTGATCGCAAACGCCAAGACCACATATAGATCCAAGAAACCCGCTAAGAAC
CTCAAGATGCCTGGCGTCTACTATGTGGACTACAGACTGGAAAGAATCAAGGAGGCCAACAACGAGACCT
ACGTCGAGCAGCACGAGGTGGCAGTGGCCAGATACTGCGACCTCCCTAGCAAACTGGGGCACAAGCTTAA
TGATCTGCAGTCTAGAGGATCTGGTGCCACGAATTTCTCACTACTCAAGCAGGCCGGTGATGTCGAGGAA
AACCCTGGTCCTATGACCGAGTACAAGCCCACGGTGCGCCTCGCCACCCGCGACGACGTCCCCAGGGCCG
TACGCACCCTCGCCGCCGCGTTCGCCGACTACCCCGCCACGCGCCACACCGTCGATCCGGACCGCCACAT
CGAGCGGGTCACCGAGCTGCAAGAACTCTTCCTCACGCGCGTCGGGCTCGACATCGGCAAGGTGTGGGTC
GCGGACGACGGCGCCGCGGTGGCGGTCTGGACCACGCCGGAGAGCGTCGAAGCGGGGGCGGTGTTCGCCG
AGATCGGCCCGCGCATGGCCGAGTTGAGCGGTTCCCGGCTGGCCGCGCAGCAACAGATGGAAGGCCTCCT
GGCGCCGCACCGGCCCAAGGAGCCCGCGTGGTTCCTGGCCACCGTCGGCGTCTCGCCCGACCACCAGGGC
AAGGGTCTGGGCAGCGCCGTCGTGCTCCCCGGAGTGGAGGCGGCCGAGCGCGCCGGGGTGCCCGCCTTCC
TGGAGACCTCCGCGCCCCGCAACCTCCCCTTCTACGAGCGGCTCGGCTTCACCGTCACCGCCGACGTCGA
GGTGCCCGAAGGACCGCGCACCTGGTGCATGACCCGCAAGCCCGGTGCCTGA
